>Addgene plasmid #109625 | actc1b-mKate2-rab34a | depositor full sequence | sequence record 206562 | Full Sequence
CCACCTAAATTGTAAGCGTTAATATTTTGTTAAAATTCGCGTTAAATTTTTGTTAAATCAGCTCATTTTT
TAACCAATAGGCCGAAATCGGCAAAATCCCTTATAAATCAAAAGAATAGACCGAGATAGGGT
[37 nt withheld, positions 133-169]
AAAGAACGTGGACTCCAACGTCAAAGG
[32 nt withheld, positions 197-228]
GCTGGCTAAGAACTCATCAGCCTCCCCGGTCCATCTACCCACGTACCAATGCACCAATTGGCCACAATGA
CGGCTACTACATGGTGCCATTCCTTCCTCTTTATAGGAATGGAGACTACCTCCTGTCCAACAAGGCTCTT
GGATACGAGTACGCCTACCTGTTGGACCCAGGTCATTGCACAACACCAGAAATGCCCTCTGATCTGCAAA
AGACGTGAATATCTGTTCAGACACCCATATCCACTCTGTTCCACACAGGTCAGAGGTTTGTCCAGGAGTT
CTTGACAGAGGTGTAAAAAGTACTCAAAAATTTTACTCAAGTGAAAGTACAAGTACTTAGGGAAAATTTT
ACTCAATTAAAAGTAAAAGTATCTGGCTAGAATCTTACTTGAGTAAAAGTAAAAAAGTACTCCATTAAAA
TTGTACTTGAGTATTAAGGAAGTAAAAGTAAAAGCAAGAAAGAAAACTAGAGATTCTTGTTTAAGCTTTT
AATCTCAAAAAACATTAAATGAAATGCATACAAGGTTTTATCCTGCTTTAGAACTGTTTGTATTTAATTA
TCAAACTATAAGACAGACAATCTAATGCCAGTACACGCTACTCAAAGTTGTAAAACCTCAGATTTAACTT
CAGTAGAAGCTGATTCTCAAAATTGTTAGTGTCAAGCCTAGCTCTTTTGGGGCTGAAAAGCAATCCTGCA
GTGCTGAAAAGCCTCTCACAGGCAGCCGATGCGGGAAGAGGTGTATTAGTCTTGATAGAGAGGCTGCAAA
TAGCAGGAAACGTGAGCAGAGACTCCCTGGTGTCTGAAACACAGGCCAGATGGGCCCTCGAGCAGGAAAC
AGCTATGACCATGATTACGCCAAGCTATCAACTTTGTATAGAAAAGTTGGCACGCGCAGATTCCGTGTGG
GCCTGGTAATATCTTACCATTTTAAGCTATTTTAAGATTAGGGAAAAAAATTAAATAAAACTACTTTAAA
ATTACTTTCCTTAAAAAGCAACATATTTATTTAGTTTTTGTTTAACTGGCTCAAGATTGTAATATTTTAC
TTTTACATGTTTTTTTTAAGTACCTAAATGTGTTCAAAAGTAAAGTATGTTATTGTTTTTTTTTTTTTAA
TGTTAGCTAAGCTTTAAATTGTAATATATTACTTTTAAAAGTGACTTTTTAAAAATGTAAATAAAAAAGT
AACTATAAATGTGTAATGCATGTTATTTCTGTGGGTTTTTTAATTTTCATCTCAACTGGGCTTACAATTT
TAACATAATAAAAATCAAATCAAATCAAATCAGGCCCTTATTTGTCACATACACTCTTGTATACTGAAAT
AAACTAAATGTTGAGAAAAATTTAAATACACCAAAATAACGCATACCTTTTTTGTAATTACCTAAGTAAA
ACATTTAGTTCCTTTTTTAAGTGACTCAAGATTGTAATCTATTAATTGTAAAAGATAAAACTAGTGATCA
ATCTGACGTGCTTCTATGCAGCCTGTGAGATTAATTGTGATGTTTAATTATTAAACAATTTAAATGGATC
AAACATTTCACATGTGCTTATTGTGTCCAACAAAACCAGCAGAAGCACTTAAAAATATTGCATGACAACA
TGAGTTTTTAATGTAAATTATATATACTTCCTAAACGAAGTTAATCATATTTTCTAAAATAATAATGTCA
TTGAAATATTTAAATAAATGATAANCTTTAGTTGATTCAACATAAAATTGAAAGCAATAAGGACTTTTTT
TTTTTTACAGCGGTGAAGCAAAAGCNTGNAAATAATCATATAAATATAATAAATAAATAAATAAAATAAT
GGTTCTTGGTGCAAATATGAACACTTTAAATAAATATAGAATAAATATGATCAATAAGTCATAACGACGT
GTTTTATGTTGATTATAATTTAAACATGTTTCTAACGCAAGTTTTAAAAACTGTTTTAAAGTATTATTTT
AAGTTATAAGATCAATTTGACTCAACATTTTGTAGTGAAAATATGTTGTGTAAAATTAATATAATATACA
CTATAAAAATGCAAGGTTCCACACAATTCATTCATGTTGTCCCAACACAAATCGATTAAGTTAACAAATA
TATGTGGATTGAACATAAAAAATTAAGTTGTCCCAATGAAATCTCAAGAATTGTGTTGTTTCAGCTCATT
TTAAATAAGTAGTTTTAACAAGTAAAAAATAACATATTTTTGAGTGTGTATATATATATATTTATATATT
ACAAAATATAATAATATAAAATGTAAAAGATATAAACCATGCTACATATATTTAAGAGCTATTTTGCACA
TTACTTTTTTGCAAGCCATTTGAGTGTTTTTTTACAAATATATATTAGCTAAATATACAATATCTTAAAT
ATACAATTAATCAGACATGCAAAAAATGCATTTAACCTACATAAAAATACATGATCAACATATGTTTTAT
GCTGATTACAACTAAATCAAACGTAATGAAATTAATTTATAAAAGCGATTTAAATATGTCAATATTTTAA
GTTAAAATCACTTGAAACCTACTATAAATGAACTTAAATTTAAAAAATCTCCTTTAATTCCAATGCAGCA
CTGTTGTTTTTTCAGCTGAGGACCCCCGGTGCAGATGGTTGGCCCCCGGCCCGCTATTCTAAGGAAGCCT
TTCTTAATTTTAGGGCGGCGCTGCATGCGCTCAGATCAGATTCACGGGTGGAGAGGGTTATTTTCTCTTT
TTTATTTTTTCTTGCCTGCTCATATTTGGGCCTGTGTGAACCCCAGGCTCCGCCTCGGCCCCCAGGAGCC
GCTCTTATTTAAAGGGGATCCTCGCCTTCAGTCTTCGTCCCAGTGGAAGCATCAGTCTTGTGATAACAAC
TTGGTGAGTCCTACAGACCAGCGCTCGACTCTAGGCTTTAAATGCATTGATTTCTCTGGATTAGCTACCG
GGAGAGTTTTAACTTTGCTTATTAGTCTTGTGCTTGAACTGCTAGGTTTAAAGAGGGTTTTCTCTAATGC
ATGCATGAAGCGACAGCTGAAAACCAGAAATAGAGCGTTTGTCCTCCTGTTAAACTCTAGCCTTTCTTTG
GCATTTGTCAGTCCGAGTCTTCAGCTGCCGGCAGGAGATTGGGTTTCAGTAACACTTGCTGAGCACAAAC
TACACGTGCTTCCTTCAGATTTAATTCATTATTAATCATTCTAGATTTAAATGATCTTCTTACTCATTGC
TGATTATTTTAGCCTTGCGGAGCAGATTAAATGAGCACGTGTTTATTAAGATTGATTTAAATATAATTAA
TATTTCACCACTGTAGTTTTAAAATTGCCTTCTAAGTCATGGTTGATTTTTAATAGGTATCGGCTCTAAT
TAGATTACTATTTTGGTTTTTAAATGTTATTTCTATTTCATTTGTAGGCTCGTTTTTAATGTGATTTTAT
TAGATTCTAGTTTTAAAATCATCTTTTAGCCTTACTGAGCAGACTGAATGAACATGTTTCATTAAGATTA
ACTTCATTATAGTTAATTATTTAATCATTCTAGTGGATTATAAATCAGCTCTATTTAAATTGATTGTCGT
GTTTATTTCTATTTGATTTTTGATTATTTTTTAAGGTCGTTTTTATGTGATTTTTCCCCGATTCTAATTT
TAAACTAATTGTTTGATTTTTATATGATTCGACTCTTTTTAAATGAATTGTTTTGCTTTTTTTATTGAGC
ATATATATATATTATACAATTTCAATCAACAATTGTTGTGCTTTTTAAATGTTGTTTCTATTTCATTTCT
AGGGTCGATTTTATTCGATTCTAGTTTTAAAATCGTGATTTCTAACTCCTAACCTTACTGAGCAGACTGA
ATGAACATGTTTCATCAAGATTAACTTCATTATAGTTAATTATTGAATCGGGCTAGTGGTTTATAAATCA
GCTCTATTATAAATTAATTGTCATCATTATTTCTATTTAATTTTTATTATTTTTTTAGGATTATTTTTAA
GGGATTTTTTTCACGTTCTAGTTTTAAACTCAATGCTCATTACTGCTCACCCTTGCTGAGCAGTCTTTCG
TTAAGATTAAATTAATTAATAACCCATTCTAGTTTTAAAACAGTGTCTTAAGGCATAGCTGATATTTTAC
AAGTTTACTATTTAATATATCTCCATTTCTTTTTTTAGGGTCGATTTCATCTGATTTGATTAATTTTTAT
TATCTTCACTAAGCTTTTTGTTCTAGGTTTTATTCTCAGTATTATTACTGTTATATTTGAACTGAATTTC
TCCTCATAGTTTATTCATTTTATTTATTTATTTTTTGTTTATTCGCTATTTTGTATTTTAGTTTTTAATT
AGAAATTTTATTAGAATCGTTTTGAACTAGTTTTTATGCACTCTAACATTAATATTAAATCATAACTATT
ATTTTTATTATAATTTATTTGTGTTTATCTTTTTGTGTAGCTTTCATGTGTTTTTATTTTAGTTTTATTA
TGTTTGCATTGAATTTTTTGGACTAGTTTATATAACGATATACAGAAAAGCCATGACAACAAATGTTTTT
ATAATACCTATTAAGTATAAGCTAATCAGATTTCCACTATTCTGTTCAAAGTTAACATTATTAGCCATTC
TGATGGATCATTTGACATTTGTCATATGTCTTTATGAACACTGCTCTTTCAGATGCCACTTTTAAAGCTG
TTTTTTACAGTAAATGAACGTTTATTATTATGACATTATTTCCTAAGGCCTCTAGAGTACAGCAGGATGT
GGCGTGTGCATTACTGTGTAATTATGCTGACTGTAAATGTGCATTTATAGACTGTCAGCATGTCTGACTG
TGCGCTGTTGTGATTTGTCCTGCACAGACCAAGGCAAGTTTGTACAAAAAAGCAGGCTGCCACCATGGTG
AGCGAGCTGATTAAGGAGAACATGCACATGAAGCTGTACATGGAGGGCACCGTGAACAACCACCACTTCA
AGTGCACATCCGAGGGCGAAGGCAAGCCCTACGAGGGCACCCAGACCATGAGAATCAAGGCGGTCGAGGG
CGGCCCTCTCCCCTTCGCCTTCGACATCCTGGCTACCAGCTTCATGTACGGCAGCAAAACCTTCATCAAC
CACACCCAGGGCATCCCCGACTTCTTTAAGCAGTCCTTCCCCGAGGGCTTCACATGGGAGAGAGTCACCA
CATACGAAGACGGGGGCGTGCTGACCGCTACCCAGGACACCAGCCTCCAGGACGGCTGCCTCATCTACAA
CGTCAAGATCAGAGGGGTGAACTTCCCATCCAACGGCCCTGTGATGCAGAAGAAAACACTCGGCTGGGAG
GCCTCCACCGAGACCCTGTACCCCGCTGACGGCGGCCTGGAAGGCAGAGCCGACATGGCCCTGAAGCTCG
TGGGCGGGGGCCACCTGATCTGCAACTTGAAGACCACATACAGATCCAAGAAACCCGCTAAGAACCTCAA
GATGCCCGGCGTCTACTATGTGGACAGAAGACTGGAAAGAATCAAGGAGGCCGACAAAGAGACCTACGTC
GAGCAGCACGAGGTGGCTGTGGCCAGATACTGCGACCTCCCTAGCAAACTGGGGCACAGAGACCCAGCTT
TCTTGTACAAAGTGGTGAGTGTACTGCCCCCTGTACGAAAAGACCGCATAATCGGACAGCTTCCTAAGTG
CTTCAACAGAGGCGCTGCTTTGAACACAGAGAATGAATTTCACAGCAAGGTGAAGACGGCCTGTCAGCAG
CAGAGGACAGGAACTGTGGGGTTTAAGATCTCCAAGGTTATTGTAGTTGGTGATCTGGCGGTGGGGAAAA
CCTGTTTAATTAATAGATTTTGTAAAGATGTCTTTGACAAAAATTACAAAGCTACCATTGGTGTGGACTT
TGAAATGGAGAGGTTTGAAGTTCTCGGAGTCCCCTTCAGTCTGCAACTATGGGACACTGCAGGACAGGAG
AGGTTTAAATGCATTGCCTCAACATACTACAGAGGAGCTCAGGCTGTAATCATTGTGTTTGACCTGACTG
ATGTGGCTTCACTGGAGCACACCAGACAATGGCTTGAAGACGCTATGAAAGAGAATGATCCTACCAGTGT
ATTACTGTTCTTAGTGGGAACAAAGAAAGATCTGAGTTCTCCTGCGCAGTATTCACTAATTGAGCAGGAC
GCAATTAAAATAGCGGATCAGATGAAAGCGGAGTACTGGGCTTTGTCTGCCTTGTCTGGGGAGAATGTGA
GAGACTTTTTCTTCAGAGTCGCATCTTTAACCTTTGAGGCCAATGTACTGGCAGAACTGGAGAAAAGTGG
ATCAAGGCGTATTGGGGAAGTTGTTCAAATCAGCAGCAACTCTAATAACCTGTACGCAACGTCCAAGAAG
AAACAGAGCAACTGTTGTCAGTAGCAACTTTATTATACATAGTTGATAATTCACTGGCCGTCGTTTTACG
GTACCATCGATGATGATCCAGACATGATAAGATACATTGATGAGTTTGGACAAACCACAACTAGAATGCA
GTGAAAAAAATGCTTTATTTGTGAAATTTGTGATGCTATTGCTTTATTTGTAACCATTATAAGCTGCAAT
AAACAAGTTAACAACAACAATTGCATTCATTTTATGTTTCAGGTTCAGGGGGAGGTGTGGGAGGTTTTTT
AAAGCAAGTAAAACCTCTACAAATGTGGTATGGCTGATTATGATCCTCTAGATCAGATCTGCGAAGATAC
GGCCACGGGTGCTCTTGATCCTGTGGCTGATTTTGGACTGTGCTGCTCGCAGCTGCTGATGAATCACATA
CTTCCTCCATTTTCTTCCACTGATTGACTGTTATAATTTCCCTAATTTCCAGGTCAAGGTGCTGTGCATT
GTGGTAATAGATGTGACATGACGTCACTTCCAAAGGACCAATGAACATGTCTGACCAATTTCATATAATG
TGAAAACGATTTTCATAGGCAGAATAAATAACATTTAAATTAAACTGGGCATCAGCGCAATTCAATTGGT
TTGGTAATAGCAAGGGAAAATAGAATGAAGTGATCTCCAAAAAATAAGTACTTTTTGACTGTAAATAAAA
TTGTAAGGAGTAAAAAGTACTTTTTTTTCTAAAAAAATGTAATTAAGTAAAAGTAAAAGTATTGATTTTT
AATTGTACTCAAGTAAAGTAAAAATCCCCAAAAATAATACTTAAGTACAGTAATCAAGTAAAATTACTCA
AGTACTTTACACCTCTGGTTCTTGACCCCCTACCTTCAGCAAGCCCAGCAGATCCACTAGTTCTAGAGCG
GCCGCCACCGCGGTGGAGCTCCAGCTTTTGTTCCCTTTAGTGAGGGTTAATTGCGCGCTTGGCGTAATCA
TGGTCATAGCTGTTTCCTGTGTGAAATTGTTATCCGCTCACAATTCCACACAACATACGAGCCGGAAGCA
TAAAGTGTAAAGCCTGGGGTGCCTAATGAGTGAGCTAACTCACATTAATTGCGTTGCGCTCACTGCCCGC
TTTCCAGTCGGGAAACCTGTCGTGCCAGCTGCATTAATGAATCGGCCAACGCGCGGGGAGAGGCGGTTTG
CGTATTGGGCGCTCTTCCGCTTCCTCGCTCACTGACTCGCTGCGCTCGGTCGTTCGGCTGCGGCGAGCGG
TATCAGCTCACTCAAAGGCGGTAATACGGTTATCCACAGAATCAGGGGATAACGCAGGAAAGAACATGTG
AGCAAAAGGCCAGCAAAAGGCCAGGAACCGTAAAAAGGCCGCGTTGCTGGCGTTTTTCCATAGGCTCCGC
CCCCCTGACGAGCATCACAAAAATCGACGCTCAAGTCAGAGGTGGCGAAACCCGACAGGACTATAAAGAT
ACCAGGCGTTTCCCCCTGGAAGCTCCCTCGTGCGCTCTCCTGTTCCGACCCTGCCGCTTACCGGATACCT
GTCCGCCTTTCTCCCTTCGGGAAGCGTGGCGCTTTCTCATAGCTCACGCTGTAGGTATCTCAGTTCGGTG
TAGGTCGTTCGCTCCAAGCTGGGCTGTGTGCACGAACCCCCCGTTCAGCCCGACCGCTGCGCCTTATCCG
GTAACTATCGTCTTGAGTCCAACCCGGTAAGACACGACTTATCGCCACTGGCAGCAGCCACTGGTAACAG
GATTAGCAGAGCGAGGTATGTAGGCGGTGCTACAGAGTTCTTGAAGTGGTGGCCTAACTACGGCTACACT
AGAAGGACAGTATTTGGTATCTGCGCTCTGCTGAAGCCAGTTACCTTCGGAAAAAGAGTTGGTAGCTCTT
GATCCGGCAAACAAACCACCGCTGGTAGCGGTGGTTTTTTTGTTTGCAAGCAGCAGATTACGCGCAGAAA
AAAAGGATCTCAAGAAGATCCTTTGATCTTTTCTACGGGGTCTGACGCTCAGTGGAACGAAAACTCACGT
TAAGGGATTTTGGTCATGAGATTATCAAAAAGGATCTTCACCTAGATCCTTTTAAATTAAAAATGAAGTT
TTAAATCAATCTAAAGTATATATGAGTAAACTTGGTCTGACAGTTACCAATGCTTAATCAGTGAGGCACC
TATCTCAGCGATCTGTCTATTTCGTTCATCCATAGTTGCCTGACTCCCCGTCGTGTAGATAACTACGATA
CGGGAGGGCTTACCATCTGGCCCCAGTGCTGCAATGATACCGCGAGACCCACGCTCACCGGCTCCAGATT
TATCAGCAATAAACCAGCCAGCCGGAAGGGCCGAGCGCAGAAGTGGTCCTGCAACTTTATCCGCCTCCAT
CCAGTCTATTAATTGTTGCCGGGAAGCTAGAGTAAGTAGTTCGCCAGTTAATAGTTTGCGCAACGTTGTT
GCCATTGCTACAGGCATCGTGGTGTCACGCTCGTCGTTTGGTATGGCTTCATTCAGCTCCGGTTCCCAAC
GATCAAGGCGAGTTACATGATCCCCCATGTTGTGCAAAAAAGCGGTTAGCTCCTTCGGTCCTCCGATCGT
TGTCAGAAGTAAGTTGGCCGCAGTGTTATCACTCATGGTTATGGCAGCACTGCATAATTCTCTTACTGTC
ATGCCATCCGTAAGATGCTTTTCTGTGACTGGTGAGTACTCAACCAAGTCATTCTGAGAATAGTGTATGC
GGCGACCGAGTTGCTCTTGCCCGGCGTCAATACGGGATAATACCGCGCCACATAGCAGAACTTTAAAAGT
GCTCATCATTGGAAAACGTTCTTCGGGGCGAAAACTCTCAAGGATCTTACCGCTGTTGAGATCCAGTTCG
ATGTAACCCACTCGTGCACCCAACTGATCTTCAGCATCTTTTACTTTCACCAGCGTTTCTGGGTGAGCAA
AAACAGGAAGGCAAAATGCCGCAAAAAAGGGAATAAGGGCGACACGGAAATGTTGAATACTCATACTCTT
CCTTTTTCAATATTATTGAAGCATTTATCAGGGTTATTGTCTCATGAGCGGATACATATTTGAATGTATT
TAGAAAAATAAACAAATAGGGGTTCCGCGCACATTTCCCCGAAAAGTG
Features (pLannotate 1.2.2; 21 found; start..end, strand, type, name):
      7..228     -  rep_origin     M13 ori (fragment) (sequence partly withheld): M13 bacteriophage origin of replication; arrow indicates direction of (+) strand synthesis
    228..515     +  CDS            tyr (fragment) (sequence partly withheld): TYRO_ORYLA - Also known as tyro. Experimental evidence at transcript level: Swiss-Prot protein existence level 2. This is a copper-containing oxidase that functions in the formation of pigments such as melanins and other polyphenolic compounds. From Oryzias latipes (Japanese rice fish) (Japanese killifish).
   1097..1117    +  protein_bind   attB4: mutant version of attB; core recombination site for the Gateway® BP reaction BP Clonase™
   2025..2041    -  promoter       copia promoter (fragment): strong promoter from the Drosophila transposable element copia (Sinclair et al., 1986)
   5093..5113    +  protein_bind   attB1: mutant version of attB; core recombination site for the Gateway® BP reaction BP Clonase™
   5123..5818    +  CDS            mKate2: mKate2 is a basic (constitutively fluorescent) red fluorescent protein published in 2009, derived from Entacmaea quadricolor. It is reported to be a rapidly-maturing monomer with moderate acid sensitivity.
   5820..5844    -  protein_bind   attB2: mutant version of attB; recombination site for the Gateway® BP reaction BP Clonase™
   5849..6616    +  CDS            RAB34: RAB34_HUMAN - Also known as RAB39, RAH. Experimental evidence at protein level: Swiss-Prot protein existence level 1. Transport protein involved in the redistribution of lysosomes to the peri-Golgi region (PubMed:27113757). Plays a role in the maturation of phagosomes that engulf pathogens, such as S.aureus and M.tuberculosis (PubMed:21255211). Plays a role in the fusion of phagosomes with lysosomes (PubMed:21255211). Acts also as a positive regulator of hedgehog signaling and regulates ciliary function (By similarity). From Homo sapiens (Human).
   6623..6643    -  protein_bind   attB3: mutant version of attB; core recombination site for the Gateway® BP reaction BP Clonase™
   6647..6667    +  CDS            lacZα (fragment): LacZα fragment of β-galactosidase; lacZ fragment
   6683..6817    -  polyA_signal   SV40 poly(A) signal: SV40 polyadenylation signal
   6840..6923    -  CDS            large T antigen (fragment): large T antigen from SV40 (simian virus 40)
   7489..7529    -  misc_feature   MCS (fragment): pBluescript multiple cloning site
   7542..7560    -  promoter       T3 promoter: promoter for bacteriophage T3 RNA polymerase
   7605..7621    -  protein_bind   lac operator: The lac repressor binds to the lac operator to inhibit transcription in E. coli. This inhibition can be relieved by adding lactose or isopropyl-β-D-thiogalactopyranoside (IPTG). lac repressor encoded by lacI
   7629..7659    -  promoter       lac promoter: promoter for the E. coli lac operon
   7674..7695    -  protein_bind   CAP binding site: CAP binding activates transcription in the presence of cAMP. E. coli catabolite activator protein
   7708..7800    -  CDS            lacI (fragment): lac repressor; lacI; The lac repressor binds to the lac operator to inhibit transcription in E. coli. This inhibition can be relieved by adding lactose or isopropyl-β-D-thiogalactopyranoside (IPTG).
   7983..8571    -  rep_origin     ori: high-copy-number ColE1/pMB1/pBR322/pUC origin of replication
   8742..9602    -  CDS            AmpR: β-lactamase; bla; confers resistance to ampicillin, carbenicillin, and related antibiotics
   9603..9707    -  promoter       AmpR promoter: bla
