>Addgene plasmid #109625 | actc1b-mKate2-rab34a | addgene full sequence | sequence record 221229 | Addgene NGS Result
GCAAGTTTGTACAAAAAAGCAGGCTGCCACCATGGTGAGCGAGCTGATTAAGGAGAACATGCACATGAAG
CTGTACATGGAGGGCACCGTGAACAACCACCACTTCAAGTGCACATCCGAGGGCGAAGGCAAGCCCTACG
AGGGCACCCAGACCATGAGAATCAAGGCGGTCGAGGGCGGCCCTCTCCCCTTCGCCTTCGACATCCTGGC
TACCAGCTTCATGTACGGCAGCAAAACCTTCATCAACCACACCCAGGGCATCCCCGACTTCTTTAAGCAG
TCCTTCCCCGAGGGCTTCACATGGGAGAGAGTCACCACATACGAAGACGGGGGCGTGCTGACCGCTACCC
AGGACACCAGCCTCCAGGACGGCTGCCTCATCTACAACGTCAAGATCAGAGGGGTGAACTTCCCATCCAA
CGGCCCTGTGATGCAGAAGAAAACACTCGGCTGGGAGGCCTCCACCGAGACCCTGTACCCCGCTGACGGC
GGCCTGGAAGGCAGAGCCGACATGGCCCTGAAGCTCGTGGGCGGGGGCCACCTGATCTGCAACTTGAAGA
CCACATACAGATCCAAGAAACCCGCTAAGAACCTCAAGATGCCCGGCGTCTACTATGTGGACAGAAGACT
GGAAAGAATCAAGGAGGCCGACAAAGAGACCTACGTCGAGCAGCACGAGGTGGCTGTGGCCAGATACTGC
GACCTCCCTAGCAAACTGGGGCACAGAGACCCAGCTTTCTTGTACAAAGTGGTGAGTGTACTGCCCCCTG
TACGAAAAGACCGCATAATCGGACAGCTTCCTAAGTGCTTCAACAGAGGCGCTGCTTTGAACACAGAGAA
TGAATTTCACAGCAAGGTGAAGACGGCCTGTCAGCAGCAGAGGACAGGAACTGTGGGGTTTAAGATCTCC
AAGGTTATTGTAGTTGGTGATCTGGCGGTGGGGAAAACCTGTTTAATTAATAGATTTTGTAAAGATGTCT
TTGACAAAAATTACAAAGCTACCATTGGTGTGGACTTTGAAATGGAGAGGTTTGAAGTTCTCGGAGTCCC
CTTCAGTCTGCAACTATGGGACACTGCAGGACAGGAGAGGTTTAAATGCATTGCCTCAACATACTACAGA
GGAGCTCAGGCTGTAATCATTGTGTTTGACCTGACTGATGTGGCTTCACTGGAGCACACCAGACAATGGC
TTGAAGACGCTATGAAAGAGAATGATCCTACCAGTGTATTACTGTTCTTAGTGGGAACAAAGAAAGATCT
GAGTTCTCCTGCGCAGTATTCACTAATTGAGCAGGACGCAATTAAAATAGCGGATCAGATGAAAGCGGAG
TACTGGGCTTTGTCTGCCTTGTCTGGGGAGAATGTGAGAGACTTTTTCTTCAGAGTCGCATCTTTAACCT
TTGAGGCCAATGTACTGGCAGAACTGGAGAAAAGTGGATCAAGGCGTATTGGGGAAGTTGTTCAAATCAG
CAGCAACTCTAATAACCTGTACGCAACGTCCAAGAAGAAACAGAGCAACTGTTGTCAGTAGCAACTTTAT
TATACATAGTTGATAATTCACTGGCCGTCGTTTTACGGTACCATCGATGATGATCCAGACATGATAAGAT
ACATTGATGAGTTTGGACAAACCACAACTAGAATGCAGTGAAAAAAATGCTTTATTTGTGAAATTTGTGA
TGCTATTGCTTTATTTGTAACCATTATAAGCTGCAATAAACAAGTTAACAACAACAATTGCATTCATTTT
ATGTTTCAGGTTCAGGGGGAGGTGTGGGAGGTTTTTTAAAGCAAGTAAAACCTCTACAAATGTGGTATGG
CTGATTATGATCCTCTAGATCAGATCTGCGAAGATACGGCCACGGGTGCTCTTGATCCTGTGGCTGATTT
TGGACTGTGCTGCTCGCAGCTGCTGATGAATCACATACTTCCTCCATTTTCTTCCACTGATTGACTGTTA
TAATTTCCCTAATTTCCAGGTCAAGGTGCTGTGCATTGTGGTAATAGATGTGACATGACGTCACTTCCAA
AGGACCAATGAACATGTCTGACCAATTTCATATAATGTGAAAACGATTTTCATAGGCAGAATAAATAACA
TTTAAATTAAACTGGGCATCAGCGCAATTCAATTGGTTTGGTAATAGCAAGGGAAAATAGAATGAAGTGA
TCTCCAAAAAATAAGTACTTTTTGACTGTAAATAAAATTGTAAGGAGTAAAAAGTACTTTTTTTTCTAAA
AAAATGTAATTAAGTAAAAGTAAAAGTATTGATTTTTAATTGTACTCAAGTAAAGTAAAAATCCCCAAAA
ATAATACTTAAGTACAGTAATCAAGTAAAATTACTCAAGTACTTTACACCTCTGGTTCTTGACCCCCTAC
CTTCAGCAAGCCCAGCAGATCCACTAGTTCTAGAGCGGCCGCCACCGCGGTGGAGCTCCAGCTTTTGTTC
CCTTTAGTGAGGGTTAATTGCGCGCTTGGCGTAATCATGGTCATAGCTGTTTCCTGTGTGAAATTGTTAT
CCGCTCACAATTCCACACAACATACGAGCCGGAAGCATAAAGTGTAAAGCCTGGGGTGCCTAATGAGTGA
GCTAACTCACATTAATTGCGTTGCGCTCACTGCCCGCTTTCCAGTCGGGAAACCTGTCGTGCCAGCTGCA
TTAATGAATCGGCCAACGCGCGGGGAGAGGCGGTTTGCGTATTGGGCGCTCTTCCGCTTCCTCGCTCACT
GACTCGCTGCGCTCGGTCGTTCGGCTGCGGCGAGCGGTATCAGCTCACTCAAAGGCGGTAATACGGTTAT
CCACAGAATCAGGGGATAACGCAGGAAAGAACATGTGAGCAAAAGGCCAGCAAAAGGCCAGGAACCGTAA
AAAGGCCGCGTTGCTGGCGTTTTTCCATAGGCTCCGCCCCCCTGACGAGCATCACAAAAATCGACGCTCA
AGTCAGAGGTGGCGAAACCCGACAGGACTATAAAGATACCAGGCGTTTCCCCCTGGAAGCTCCCTCGTGC
GCTCTCCTGTTCCGACCCTGCCGCTTACCGGATACCTGTCCGCCTTTCTCCCTTCGGGAAGCGTGGCGCT
TTCTCATAGCTCACGCTGTAGGTATCTCAGTTCGGTGTAGGTCGTTCGCTCCAAGCTGGGCTGTGTGCAC
GAACCCCCCGTTCAGCCCGACCGCTGCGCCTTATCCGGTAACTATCGTCTTGAGTCCAACCCGGTAAGAC
ACGACTTATCGCCACTGGCAGCAGCCACTGGTAACAGGATTAGCAGAGCGAGGTATGTAGGCGGTGCTAC
AGAGTTCTTGAAGTGGTGGCCTAACTACGGCTACACTAGAAGAACAGTATTTGGTATCTGCGCTCTGCTG
AAGCCAGTTACCTTCGGAAAAAGAGTTGGTAGCTCTTGATCCGGCAAACAAACCACCGCTGGTAGCGGTG
GTTTTTTTGTTTGCAAGCAGCAGATTACGCGCAGAAAAAAAGGATCTCAAGAAGATCCTTTGATCTTTTC
TACGGGGTCTGACGCTCAGTGGAACGAAAACTCACGTTAAGGCATTTTGGTCATGAGATTATCAAAAAGG
ATCTTCACCTAGATCCTTTTAAATTAAAAATGAAGTTTTAAATCAATCTAAAGTATATATGAGTAAACTT
GGTCTGACAGTTACCAATGCTTAATCAGTGAGGCACCTATCTCAGCGATCTGTCTATTTCGTTCATCCAT
AGTTGCCTGACTCCCCGTCGTGTAGATAACTACGATACGGGAGGGCTTACCATCTGGCCCCAGTGCTGCA
ATGATACCGCGAGACCCACGCTCACCGGCTCCAGATTTATCAGCAATAAACCAGCCAGCCGGAAGGGCCG
AGCGCAGAAGTGGTCCTGCAACTTTATCCGCCTCCATCCAGTCTATTAATTGTTGCCGGGAAGCTAGAGT
AAGTAGTTCGCCAGTTAATAGTTTGCGCAACGTTGTTGCCATTGCTACAGGCATCGTGGTGTCACGCTCG
TCGTTTGGTATGGCTTCATTCAGCTCCGGTTCCCAACGATCAAGGCGAGTTACATGATCCCCCATGTTGT
GCAAAAAAGCGGTTAGCTCCTTCGGTCCTCCGATCGTTGTCAGAAGTAAGTTGGCCGCAGTGTTATCACT
CATGGTTATGGCAGCACTGCATAATTCTCTTACTGTCATGCCATCCGTAAGATGCTTTTCTGTGACTGGT
GAGTACTCAACCAAGTCATTCTGAGAATAGTGTATGCGGCGACCGAGTTGCTCTTGCCCGGCGTCAATAC
GGGATAATACCGCGCCACATAGCAGAACTTTAAAAGTGCTCATCATTGGAAAACGTTCTTCGGGGCGAAA
ACTCTCAAGGATCTTACCGCTGTTGAGATCCAGTTCGATGTAACCCACTCGTGCACCCAACTGATCTTCA
GCATCTTTTACTTTCACCAGCGTTTCTGGGTGAGCAAAAACAGGAAGGCAAAATGCCGCAAAAAAGGGAA
TAAGGGCGACACGGAAATGTTGAATACTCATACTCTTCCTTTTTCAATATTATTGAAGCATTTATCAGGG
TTATTGTCTCATGAGCGGATACATATTTGAATGTATTTAGAAAAATAAACAAATAGGGGTTCCGCGCACA
TTTCCCCGAAAAGTGCCACCTAAATTGTAAGCGTTAATATTTTGTTAAAATTCGCGTTAAATTTTTGTTA
AATCAGCTCATTTTTTAACCAATAGGCCGAAATCGGCAAAATCCCTTATAAATCAAAAGAATAGACCGAG
ATAGGGT
[37 nt withheld, positions 4768-4804]
AAAGAACGTGGACTCCAACGTCAAAGG
[32 nt withheld, positions 4832-4863]
GCTGGCTAAGAACTCATCAGCCTCCCCGGTCCATCTACCCACGTACCAATGCACCAATTGGCCACAATGA
CGGCTACTACATGGTGCCATTCCTTCCTCTTTATAGGAATGGAGACTACCTCCTGTCCAACAATGCTCTT
GGATACGAGTACGCCTACCTGTTGGACCCAGGTCATTGCACAACACCAGAAATGCCCTCTGATCTGCAAA
AGACGTGAATATCTGTTCAGACACCCATATCCACTCTGTTCCACACAGGTCAGAGGTTTGTCCAGGAGTT
CTTGACAGAGGTGTAAAAAGTACTCAAAAATTTTACTCAAGTGAAAGTACAAGTACTTAGGGAAAATTTT
ACTCAATTAAAAGTAAAAGTATCTGGCTAGAATCTTACTTGAGTAAAAGTAAAAAAGTACTCCATTAAAA
TTGTACTTGAGTATTAAGGAAGTAAAAGTAAAAGCAAGAAAGAAAACTAGAGATTCTTGTTTAAGCTTTT
AATCTCAAAAAACATTAAATGAAATGCATACAAGGTTTTATCCTGCTTTAGAACTGTTTGTATTTAATTA
TCAAACTATAAGACAGACAATCTAATGCCAGTACACGCTACTCAAAGTTGTAAAACCTCAGATTTAACTT
CAGTAGAAGCTGATTCTCAAAATTGTTAGTGTCAAGCCTAGCTCTTTTGGGGCTGAAAAGCAATCCTGCA
GTGCTGAAAAGCCTCTCACAGGCAGCCGATGCGGGAAGAGGTGTATTAGTCTTGATAGAGAGGCTGCAAA
TAGCAGGAAACGTGAGCAGAGACTCCCTGGTGTCTGAAACACAGGCCAGATGGGCCCTCGAGCAGGAAAC
AGCTATGACCATGATTACGCCAAGCTATCAACTTTGTATAGAAAAGTTGGCACGCGCAGATTCCGTGTGG
GCCTGGTAATATCTTACCATTTTAAGCTATTTTAAGATTAGGGAAAAAAATTAAATAAAACTACTTTAAA
ATTACTTTCCTTAAAAAGCAACATATTTATTTAGTTTTTGTTTAACTGGCTCAAGATTGTAATATTTTAC
TTTTACATGTTTTTTTAAGTACCTAAATGTGTTCAAAAGTAAAGTATGTTATTGTTTTTTTTTTTTAATG
TTAGCTAAGCTTTAAATTGTAATATATTACTTTTAAAAGTGACTTTTTAAAAATGTAAATAAAAAAGTAA
CTATAAATGTGTAATGCATGTTATTTCTGTGGGTTTTTAATTTTCATCTCAACTGGGCTTACAATTTTAA
CATAATAAAAATCAAATCAAATCAAATCAGGCCCTTATTTGTCACATACACTCTTGTATACTGAAATAAA
CTAAATGTTGAGAAAAATTTAAATACACCAAAATAACGCATACCTTTTTTGTAATTACCTAAGTAAAACA
TTTAGTTCCTTTTTTAAGTGACTCAAGATTGTAATCTATTAATTGTAAAAGATAAAACTAGTGATCAATC
TGACGTGCTTCTATGCAGCCTGTGAGATTAATTGTGATGTTTAATTATTAAACAATTTAAATGGATCAAA
CATTTCACATGTGCTTATTGTGTCCAACAAAACCAGCAGAAGCACTTAAAAATATTGCATGACAACATGA
GTTTTTAATGTAAATTATATATACTTCCTAAACGAAGTTAATCATATTTCTAAAATAATAATGTCATTGA
AATATTTAAATAAATGATAAGCTTTAGTTGATTCAACATAAAATTGAAAGCAATAAGGACTTTTTTTTTT
TACAGCGGTGAAGCAAAAGCATGTAATAATCATATAATATAATAAATAAATAAATAAATAATGGCTCTTG
GTGCAAATATGAACACTTTAAATAAATATAGAATAAATATGATCAATAAGTCATAACGATGTGTTTTATG
TTGATTATAATTTAAACATGTTTCTAACGCAAGTTTTAAAAACTGTTTTAAAGTATTATTTTAAGTTATA
AGATCAATTTGACTCAACATTTTGTAGTGAAAATATGTTGTGTAAAATTAATATAATATACACTATAAAA
ATGCAGGGTTCCACACAATACATTAATGTTGTCCCAACACAAATCGATTAAGTTAACAAATATATGTGGA
TTGAACATAAAAAATTAAGTTGTCCCAATGAAATCTCAAGAATTGTGTTGTTTCAGCTCATTTTAAATAA
GTAGTTTTAACAAGTAAAAAATAACATATTTTTGAGTGTGTATATATATATATTACAAAATATAATAATA
TAAAATGTAAAAGATATAAACCATGCTACATATATTTAAGAGCTATTTTGCACATTACTTTTTTGCAAGC
CATTTTAGTGTTTTTTTTACAAATATATATTAGCTAAATATACAATATCTTAAATATACAATTAATCAGA
CATGCAATTAATGCATTTAACCTACATAAAAATACATGATCAACATATGTTTTATGCTGATTACAACTAA
ATCAAACGTAATGAAATTAATTTATAAAAGCGATTTAAATATGTCAATATTTTAAGTTAAAATCACTTGA
AACCTACTATAAATGAACTTAAATTAAAAAAATCTCCTTTAATTCCAATGCAACAGTGTTGTTTTTTCAG
CTGAGGACCCCCGGTGCAGATGGTTGGCCCCCGGCCCGCTATTCTAAGGAAGCCTTTCTTAATTTTAGGG
CGGCGCTGCATGCGCTCAGATCAGATTCACGGGTGGAGAGGGTTATTTTCTCTTTTTTATTTTTTCTTGC
CTGCTCATATTTGGGCCTGTGTGAACCCCAGGCTCCGCCTCGGCCCCCAGGAGCCGCTCTTATTTAAAGG
GGATCCTCGCCTTCAGTCTTCGTCCCAGTGGAAGCATCAGTCTTGTGATAACAACTTGGTGAGTCCTACA
GACCAGCGCTCGACTCTAGGCTTTAAATGCATTGATTTCTCTGGATTAGCTACCGGGAGAGTTTTAACTT
TGCTTATTAGTCTTGTGCTCGAACTGCTAGGTTTAAAGAGTGTTTTCTCTAATGCATGCATGAAGCGACA
GCTGAAAACCAGAAATAGAGCGTTTGTCCTCCTGTTAAACTCTAGCCTTTCTTTGGCATTTGTCAGTCCG
AGTCTTCAGCTGCCGGCAGGAGATTGGGTTTCAGTAACACTTGCTGAGCACAAACTACACGTGCTTTCTT
CAGATTTAATTCATTATTAATCATTCTAGATTTAAATGATGTTCTTACTCATTGCTGATTATTTTAGCCT
TGCGGAGCAGATTAAATGAGCACGTGTTTCATTAAGATTGATTTAAATATAATTAATATTTCACCACTGT
AGTTTTAAAATTGCCTTCTAAGTCATGGTTGATTTTTAATAGGTATCGGCTCTAATTAGATTACTATTTT
GGTTTTTAAATGTTATTTCTATTTCATTTGTAGGCTCGTTTTTAATGTGATTTTATTAGATTCTAGTTTT
AAAATCATCTCTTAGCCTTAATGAGCAGACTGAATGAACATGTTTCATTAAGATTAACTTCATTATAATG
AATTATTTAATCATTCTAGTGGGTTATAAATCAGCTCTATTTAAATTAATTGTCGTGTTTATTTCTATTT
AATTTTTGATTATTTTTTCAGGGTCGTTTTTATGTGATTTTTTCCCGTTTCTAATTTTAAACTAATTGTT
TGATTTTTATATGATTCGACTCTTTTTAAATGAATTGTTTTGCTTTTTTTATTGAGCATATATATATTAT
ACAATTTCAATCAACAATTGTTGTGCTTTTTAAATGTTGTTTCTATTTCATTTCTAGGGTCGATTTTATT
CGATTCTAGTTTTAAAATCGTGATTTTTAACTTCTAACCTTACTGAGCAGACTGAATGAACATGTTTCAT
CAAGATTAACTTCATTATAGTTAATTATTGAATCGTGCTAGTGGTTTATAAATCAGCTCTATTTAAATTA
ATCATCATCATTATTTCTATTTAATTTTTATTATTTCTTTAGGATTATTTTTATGTGATTTTTTTCACGT
TCTAGTTTTAAACTCAATGCTCATTACTGCTCACCCTTGCTGAGCAGTCTTTCGTTAAGATTAAATTAAT
TAATAACCATTCTAGTTTTAAAACAGTGTCTTAAGGCATAGCTGATATTTTACAAGTTTACTATTTAATA
TATCTCCTTTCTTTTTTTAGGGTCGATTTCATCTGATTTGATTAATTTTTATTATCTTCACTAAGCTTTT
TGTTCTAGGTTTTATTCTCAGTATTATTACTGTTATATTTGAACTGAATTTCTCCTCATAGTTTATTCAT
TTTATTTATTTATTTTTTGTTTATTCGCTATTTTGTATTTTAGTTTTTAATTAGAAATTTTATTAGAATC
GTTTTGAACTAGTTTTTATGCACTCTAACATTAATATTAAATCATAACTATTATTTTTATTATAATTTAT
TTGTGTTTATCTTTTTGTGTAGCTTTCATGTGTTTTTATTTTAGTTTTATTATGTTTGCATTGAATTTTT
TGGACTAGTTTATATAACGATATACAGAAAAGCCATGACAACAAATGTTTTTATAATACCTATTAAGTAT
AAGCTAATCAGATTTCCACTATTCTGTTCAAAGTTAACATTATTAGCCATTCTGATGGATCATTTGACAT
TTGTCATATGTCTTTATGAACACTGCTCTTTCAGATGCCACTTTTAAAGCTGTTTTTTACAGTAAATGAA
CGTTTATTATTATGACATTATTTCCTAAGGCCTCTAGAGTACAGCAGGATGTGGCGTGTGCATTACCGTG
TAATTATGCTGACTGTAAATGTGCATTTATAGACTGTCAGCATGTCTGACTGTGCGCTGTTGTGATTGGT
CCTGCACAGACCAAG
Features (pLannotate 1.2.2; 21 found; start..end, strand, type, name):
      2..22      +  protein_bind   attB1: mutant version of attB; core recombination site for the Gateway® BP reaction BP Clonase™
     32..727     +  CDS            mKate2: mKate2 is a basic (constitutively fluorescent) red fluorescent protein published in 2009, derived from Entacmaea quadricolor. It is reported to be a rapidly-maturing monomer with moderate acid sensitivity.
    729..753     -  protein_bind   attB2: mutant version of attB; recombination site for the Gateway® BP reaction BP Clonase™
    758..1525    +  CDS            RAB34: RAB34_HUMAN - Also known as RAB39, RAH. Experimental evidence at protein level: Swiss-Prot protein existence level 1. Transport protein involved in the redistribution of lysosomes to the peri-Golgi region (PubMed:27113757). Plays a role in the maturation of phagosomes that engulf pathogens, such as S.aureus and M.tuberculosis (PubMed:21255211). Plays a role in the fusion of phagosomes with lysosomes (PubMed:21255211). Acts also as a positive regulator of hedgehog signaling and regulates ciliary function (By similarity). From Homo sapiens (Human).
   1532..1552    -  protein_bind   attB3: mutant version of attB; core recombination site for the Gateway® BP reaction BP Clonase™
   1556..1576    +  CDS            lacZα (fragment): LacZα fragment of β-galactosidase; lacZ fragment
   1592..1726    -  polyA_signal   SV40 poly(A) signal: SV40 polyadenylation signal
   1749..1832    -  CDS            large T antigen (fragment): large T antigen from SV40 (simian virus 40)
   2398..2438    -  misc_feature   MCS (fragment): pBluescript multiple cloning site
   2451..2469    -  promoter       T3 promoter: promoter for bacteriophage T3 RNA polymerase
   2514..2530    -  protein_bind   lac operator: The lac repressor binds to the lac operator to inhibit transcription in E. coli. This inhibition can be relieved by adding lactose or isopropyl-β-D-thiogalactopyranoside (IPTG). lac repressor encoded by lacI
   2538..2568    -  promoter       lac promoter: promoter for the E. coli lac operon
   2583..2604    -  protein_bind   CAP binding site: CAP binding activates transcription in the presence of cAMP. E. coli catabolite activator protein
   2617..2709    -  CDS            lacI (fragment): lac repressor; lacI; The lac repressor binds to the lac operator to inhibit transcription in E. coli. This inhibition can be relieved by adding lactose or isopropyl-β-D-thiogalactopyranoside (IPTG).
   2892..3480    -  rep_origin     ori: high-copy-number ColE1/pMB1/pBR322/pUC origin of replication
   3651..4511    -  CDS            AmpR: β-lactamase; bla; confers resistance to ampicillin, carbenicillin, and related antibiotics
   4512..4616    -  promoter       AmpR promoter: bla
   4642..4863    -  rep_origin     M13 ori (fragment) (sequence partly withheld): M13 bacteriophage origin of replication; arrow indicates direction of (+) strand synthesis
   4863..5150    +  CDS            tyr (fragment) (sequence partly withheld): TYRO_ORYLA - Also known as tyro. Experimental evidence at transcript level: Swiss-Prot protein existence level 2. This is a copper-containing oxidase that functions in the formation of pigments such as melanins and other polyphenolic compounds. From Oryzias latipes (Japanese rice fish) (Japanese killifish).
   5732..5752    +  protein_bind   attB4: mutant version of attB; core recombination site for the Gateway® BP reaction BP Clonase™
   6653..6669    -  promoter       copia promoter (fragment): strong promoter from the Drosophila transposable element copia (Sinclair et al., 1986)
