[The description below was written by a language model from this plasmid's Addgene catalogue record and pLannotate feature annotations shown in this document.]
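Description:
actc1b-mKate2-rab34a is a zebrafish expression plasmid assembled by multisite Gateway cloning, designed to express a red fluorescent fusion of the small GTPase Rab34a specifically in muscle. It is maintained in E. coli through a high-copy ColE1/pUC-type origin and selected with ampicillin (AmpR, β-lactamase under its own promoter). A fragment of an M13/f1 phage origin and remnants of a pBluescript-type backbone are also present (lac promoter/operator, T3 promoter, partial multiple cloning site). The catalogue lists pDONR p2R-p3 as the backbone, which is the donor vector for 3' entry clones. However, the ampicillin marker and the attB4, attB1, attB2 and attB3 sites in the roughly 9.7 kb sequence show that this is a fully recombined expression clone in a destination vector. The two sequence records (depositor and sequencing result) carry the same features in the same order and differ only in their start point and by a few bases in length.

Between attB4 and attB1 lies a roughly 4 kb segment that carries no promoter annotation. From the plasmid name and stated purpose, it should hold the zebrafish actc1b (cardiac alpha-actin 1b) muscle-specific promoter. The short "copia promoter" hit there is probably a spurious match. mKate2, a monomeric red fluorescent protein, sits between attB1 and attB2, followed across the attB2 site by the zebrafish rab34a coding sequence, which the annotation tool labelled by homology to human RAB34. mKate2 is therefore the N-terminal tag, and an SV40 polyadenylation signal follows attB3. A fragment matching medaka tyrosinase flanks the cassette, but the record does not explain its role. The associated publication used such constructs for in vivo cell biological screening in zebrafish muscle, in a study of T-tubule formation.
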