Addgene plasmid #109625: actc1b-mKate2-rab34a
Purpose: Muscle specific zebrafish expression of mKate2 fused to rab34a
Depositing lab: Rob Parton. Depositing organization: University of Queensland, Institute for Molecular Bioscience. Publication: In vivo cell biological screening identifies an endocytic capture mechanism for T-tubule formation. Hall TE, Martel N, Ariotti N, Xiong Z, Lo HP, Ferguson C, Rae J, Lim YW, Parton RG. Nat Commun. 2020 Jul 24;11(1):3711. doi: 10.1038/s41467-020-17486-w. PubMed 32709891.
Backbone
  Vector backbone: pDONR p2R-p3
  Vector type: Zebrafish plasmids
Growth in bacteria
  Bacterial resistance: Ampicillin, 100 μg/mL
  Growth temperature: 37°C
  Growth strain: DH5alpha
  Copy number: High Copy
Gene/Insert
  Gene/Insert name: rab34a
  Species: D. rerio (zebrafish)
  Entrez Gene: rab34a (a.k.a. rab34, zgc:101620)
  Tag / fusion protein: mKate2 (N terminal on insert)
  Cloning method: Gateway Cloning
Terms and licenses: Academic/Nonprofit Terms; Industry Terms: Not Available to Industry
How to cite: actc1b-mKate2-rab34a was a gift from Rob Parton (Addgene plasmid # 109625 ; http://n2t.net/addgene:109625 ; RRID:Addgene_109625)
